Addgene plasmid #50808: PF13_0125-bio-His
Purpose: Expresses enzymatically monobiotinylated full length PF13_0125
Depositing lab: Gavin Wright. Depositing organization: Wellcome Sanger Institute. Publication: Towards a comprehensive Plasmodium falciparum merozoite cell surface and secreted recombinant protein library. Zenonos ZA, Rayner JC, Wright GJ. Malar J. 2014 Mar 12;13(1):93. doi: 10.1186/1475-2875-13-93. PubMed 24620899.
Backbone
  Vector backbone: pTT3
  Backbone manufacturer: Yves Durocher
  Backbone size w/o insert (bp): 6670
  Modifications to backbone: Addition of CD4, biotinylation sequence, 6xhis tags
  Vector type: Mammalian Expression
Growth in bacteria
  Bacterial resistance: Ampicillin, 100 μg/mL
  Growth temperature: 37°C
  Growth strain: Top10
  Copy number: High Copy
Gene/Insert
  Gene/Insert name: PF13_0125
  Species: P. falciparum
  Insert size (bp): 836
  Mutation: all potential N-linked glycosylation sites (N-X-S/T, where X is not proline) were systematically removed by substituting alanine for serine/threonine at these sites.
  Promoter: CMV
  Tag / fusion protein: ratCD4d3+4,biotinylation sequence, 6xHis (C terminal on backbone)
  Cloning method: Restriction Enzyme; 5′ cloning site NotI (not destroyed); 3′ cloning site AscI (not destroyed)
  Sequencing primers: 5′ CMV-F; 3′ EBVori-F (5'-CCACTCAGTGTTGGCAAATG-3')
Resource information
  A portion of this plasmid was derived from a plasmid made by: pTT3 was obtained from Yves Durocher, National Research Council of Canada
Terms and licenses: Academic/Nonprofit Terms; Industry Terms: Not Available to Industry
Depositor comments: Made by gene synthesis
How to cite: PF13_0125-bio-His was a gift from Gavin Wright (Addgene plasmid # 50808 ; http://n2t.net/addgene:50808 ; RRID:Addgene_50808)
