[The description below was written by a language model from this plasmid's Addgene catalogue record and pLannotate feature annotations shown in this document.]
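Description:
PF13_0125-bio-His is a mammalian expression plasmid built on the pTT3 backbone for producing a secreted, tagged recombinant form of the Plasmodium falciparum protein PF13_0125. It is propagated in E. coli as a high-copy plasmid through a ColE1/pUC-type origin with ampicillin selection (AmpR). It also carries the Epstein-Barr virus oriP element, which supports episomal maintenance in mammalian cells that supply EBNA1. Short lac regulatory fragments and other small bacterial remnants in the feature table appear to be backbone leftovers without a role in expression.

Transcription is driven by the CMV enhancer and promoter, followed by adenovirus-derived leader and splice sequences and a chimeric intron, which are pTT-type elements that boost mRNA processing and translation. It terminates at a rabbit β-globin polyadenylation signal. The open reading frame begins with a mouse immunoglobulin heavy chain signal sequence that directs the product into the secretory pathway. The roughly 0.8 kb synthetic PF13_0125 insert, cloned between retained NotI and AscI sites, falls in the unannotated interval upstream of the annotated rat Cd4 segment. All potential N-linked glycosylation sites in the insert were removed by replacing the serine or threonine of each sequon with alanine, preventing glycosylation in mammalian cells of a parasite protein. At the C-terminus the backbone contributes rat CD4 domains 3 and 4, a peptide substrate for enzymatic biotinylation and a 6xHis tag; the last two are recorded in the catalogue but not annotated in the feature table.

The stated purpose is expression of enzymatically monobiotinylated full-length PF13_0125, as part of a library of merozoite cell surface and secreted proteins. The biotin and His tags would allow capture on streptavidin and metal-affinity purification.
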