Features (pLannotate 1.2.2; 18 found; start..end, strand, type, name):
      7..386     +  enhancer       CMV enhancer: human cytomegalovirus immediate early enhancer
    388..587     +  promoter       CMV promoter: human cytomegalovirus (CMV) immediate early promoter
    655..693     +  misc_feature   Ad SA (fragment): adenovirus major late transcript splice acceptor (Friedrich and Soriano, 1991)
    726..935     -  CDS            PTP (fragment): TERM_ADE02 - Experimental evidence at protein level: Swiss-Prot protein existence level 1. Protein covalently bound to the viral DNA that acts as a primer for viral genomic replication by DNA strand displacement. Assembles on the viral origin of replication in an initiation complex with viral polymerase, DBP, host NFIA and host POU2F1/OCT1. During initiation, the polymerase covalently couples the first dCTP with Ser- 580 of pTP. The terminal protein stimulates the template activity over 20 fold compared to protein-free templates. Neo-synthesized viral genomes are linked to two preterminal prot
    966..1055    +  intron         chimeric intron (fragment): chimera between introns from adenovirus and immunoglobulin heavy chain genes
   1074..1120    +  CDS            IgH signal sequence (fragment): signal sequence from the mouse immunoglobulin heavy chain variable region
   2019..2579    +  CDS            Cd4 (fragment): CD4_RAT - Experimental evidence at protein level: Swiss-Prot protein existence level 1. Integral membrane glycoprotein that plays an essential role in the immune response and serves multiple functions in responses against both external and internal offenses. In T-cells, functions primarily as a coreceptor for MHC class II molecule:peptide complex. The antigens presented by class II peptides are derived from extracellular proteins while class I peptides are derived from cytosolic proteins. Interacts simultaneously with the T-cell receptor (TCR) and the MHC class II presented by antigen presenti
   2739..2794    +  polyA_signal   β-globin poly(A) signal: rabbit β-globin polyadenylation signal (Gil and Proudfoot, 1987)
   3308..4989    -  rep_origin     oriP (fragment): Epstein-Barr virus oriP replication origin (Yates et al., 2000)
   5116..5220    +  promoter       AmpR promoter: bla
   5221..6081    +  CDS            AmpR: β-lactamase; bla; confers resistance to ampicillin, carbenicillin, and related antibiotics
   6252..6840    +  rep_origin     ori: high-copy-number ColE1/pMB1/pBR322/pUC origin of replication
   7023..7115    +  CDS            lacI (fragment): lac repressor; lacI; The lac repressor binds to the lac operator to inhibit transcription in E. coli. This inhibition can be relieved by adding lactose or isopropyl-β-D-thiogalactopyranoside (IPTG).
   7128..7149    +  protein_bind   CAP binding site: CAP binding activates transcription in the presence of cAMP. E. coli catabolite activator protein
   7164..7194    +  promoter       lac promoter: promoter for the E. coli lac operon
   7202..7218    +  protein_bind   lac operator: The lac repressor binds to the lac operator to inhibit transcription in E. coli. This inhibition can be relieved by adding lactose or isopropyl-β-D-thiogalactopyranoside (IPTG). lac repressor encoded by lacI
   7288..7304    +  promoter       tet promoter (fragment): E. coli promoter for tetracycline efflux protein gene
   7314..7339    -  CDS            bla(M) (fragment): β-lactamase lacking the signal sequence; bla(M); allows cytosolic expression of β-lactamase
>Addgene plasmid #50808 | PF13_0125-bio-His | depositor full sequence | sequence record 76209 | PF13_0125-bio-His sequence 7506 bps
CATGTTGACATTGATTATTGACTAGTTATTAATAGTAATCAATTACGGGGTCATTAGTTCATAGCCCATA
TATGGAGTTCCGCGTTACATAACTTACGGTAAATGGCCCGCCTGGCTGACCGCCCAACGACCCCCGCCCA
TTGACGTCAATAATGACGTATGTTCCCATAGTAACGCCAATAGGGACTTTCCATTGACGTCAATGGGTGG
AGTATTTACGGTAAACTGCCCACTTGGCAGTACATCAAGTGTATCATATGCCAAGTCCGCCCCCTATTGA
CGTCAATGACGGTAAATGGCCCGCCTGGCATTATGCCCAGTACATGACCTTACGGGACTTTCCTACTTGG
CAGTACATCTACGTATTAGTCATCGCTATTACCATGGTGATGCGGTTTTGGCAGTACACCAATGGGCGTG
GATAGCGGTTTGACTCACGGGGATTTCCAAGTCTCCACCCCATTGACGTCAATGGGAGTTTGTTTTGGCA
CCAAAATCAACGGGACTTTCCAAAATGTCGTAATAACCCCGCCCCGTTGACGCAAATGGGCGGTAGGCGT
GTACGGTGGGAGGTCTATATAAGCAGAGCTCGTTTAGTGAACCGTCAGATCCTCACTCTCTTCCGCATCG
CTGTCTGCGAGGGCCAGCTGTTGGGCTCGCGGTTGAGGACAAACTCTTCGCGGTCTTTCCAGTACTCTTG
GATCGGAAACCCGTCGGCCTCCGAACGGTACTCCGCCACCGAGGGACCTGAGCGAGTCCGCATCGACCGG
ATCGGAAAACCTCTCGAGAAAGGCGTCTAACCAGTCACAGTCGCAAGGTAGGCTGAGCACCGTGGCGGGC
GGCAGCGGGTGGCGGTCGGGGTTGTTTCTGGCGGAGGTGCTGCTGATGATGTAATTAAAGTAGGCGGTCT
TGAGACGGCGGATGGTCGAGGTGAGGTGTGGCAGGCTTGAGATCCAGCTGTTGGGGTGAGTACTCCCTCT
CAAAAGCGGGCATTACTTCTGCGCTAAGATTGTCAGTTTCCAAAAACGAGGAGGATTTGATATTCACCTG
GCCCGATCTGGCCATACACTTGAGTGACAATGACATCCACTTTGCCTTTCTCTCCACAGGTGTCCACTCC
CAGGTCCAAGTTTGCCACCATGGAGTTTCAGACCCAGGTACTCATGTCCCTGCTGCTCTGCATGTCTGGT
GCGGCCGCAAACAAGATCACCAAGCAGTACGGCTTCACCCCCTACAGCTTCAACTGCAACGCCGAGATCA
TCCGGCGGAGCAGCTACGGCTACAACCAGGAAATCCTGAACGACGCCGTGAACCTGATCCTGGAAAACAC
CCACAAGAACAAGATCGGCATCATCCACAAGAGCATCAGAGAGCTGCTGAGCGGCCGGTACAACAGCCTG
AACCCCCAGAAGGTGCTGCTGCGGATCAGCAACATCATCAAGCACGGCCACATCAACTCCCTGTGCGACA
ACAACCAGGCCTACGTGCTGATCGACATCCCCCACATCATCTTCAACGCCAACCTGATCGGCGACCCCAA
GCTGCAGAGAATCAACTACCTGATCAACAATATCCTGAACAACCTGGACGTGTGCAGCAGCAAGCGGAAG
TACAACATCCAGCTGAAGTCCAACGTGGCCAACGGCTGCCTGAGCCAGAGCGACAAGGATATCATCTTCG
ACACCACCAAGCCCAGCAACAGCAGAAGCAAGGGCCTGCAGCTGAGCCCCTCCAACAAGTTCTTCAGCAT
TCTGCTGAAGTGCTCCGTGGACAACCTGGGCAGCGGCGACAGCACCATGGAATGCGTGCAGAAAGAGCTG
GCCAAGGACAACAAGAAGATGAGCGATACCTGCAGCCAGTGCTTCAAGGACAGCGTGTCCTGCGGCAAGA
GCAACTGCTGGCTGCCTTGCCTGTTCGGCAGCCCCTGCAGCGACAGATGCTACAACTGCGGCGTGAAGTA
CTGCAACAAAGAACTGATCAGATGCACCGGCCTGGAAAATCTGCCCAGCGCCTGTTCTGGCGCGCCGTCG
ACCTCCATCACGGCCTATAAGAGTGAGGGGGAGTCAGCGGAGTTCTCCTTCCCACTCAACCTTGGAGAGG
AAAGCCTGCAGGGAGAGTTGAGATGGAAGGCAGAGAAGGCTCCTTCTTCCCAGTCCTGGATCACCTTCTC
CCTAAAGAACCAAAAGGTGTCTGTGCAGAAGTCTACTAGCAACCCCAAGTTCCAGCTGTCCGAAACGCTC
CCACTCACCCTTCAGATACCCCAGGTCTCCCTTCAGTTTGCTGGTTCTGGCAACCTGACCCTGACTCTGG
ACAGAGGGATACTGTATCAGGAAGTGAACCTGGTGGTGATGAAAGTGACTCAGCCCGACAGCAACACTTT
GACCTGTGAGGTGATGGGACCCACCTCACCCAAGATGAGACTGATCTTGAAGCAGGAGAATCAGGAGGCC
AGGGTCTCCAGGCAGGAGAAAGTGATTCAAGTGCAGGCCCCTGAAGCAGGGGTGTGGCAATGTCTACTGA
GTGAAGGTGAAGAGGTCAAGATGGACTCCAAGATCCAGGTTTTATCCAAAGGGTTGAATTCCGGCAGCCT
GCACCACATCCTGGACGCCCAGAAGATGCTGTGGAACCACAGGGACAGGAACCTGCCTCCTCTGGCCCCT
CTGGGCCCCCACCACCATCACCACCATTGAGTCTAGACACGTGATTAATTAAGGATCCCCCGACCTCGAC
CTCTGGCTAATAAAGGAAATTTATTTTCATTGCAATAGTGTGTTGGAATTTTTTGTGTCTCTCACTCGGA
AGGACATATGGGAGGGCAAATCATTTGGTCGAGATCCCTCGGAGATCTCTAGCTAGAGGATCGATCCCCG
CCCCGGACGAACTAAACCTGACTACGACATCTCTGCCCCTTCTTCGCGGGGCAGTGCATGTAATCCCTTC
AGTTGGTTGGTACAACTTGCCAACTGGGCCCTGTTCCACATGTGACACGGGGGGGGACCAAACACAAAGG
GGTTCTCTGACTGTAGTTGACATCCTTATAAATGGATGTGCACATTTGCCAACACTGAGTGGCTTTCATC
CTGGAGCAGACTTTGCAGTCTGTGGACTGCAACACAACATTGCCTTTATGTGTAACTCTTGGCTGAAGCT
CTTACACCAATGCTGGGGGACATGTACCTCCCAGGGGCCCAGGAAGACTACGGGAGGCTACACCAACGTC
AATCAGAGGGGCCTGTGTAGCTACCGATAAGCGGACCCTCAAGAGGGCATTAGCAATAGTGTTTATAAGG
CCCCCTTGTTAACCCTAAACGGGTAGCATATGCTTCCCGGGTAGTAGTATATACTATCCAGACTAACCCT
AATTCAATAGCATATGTTACCCAACGGGAAGCATATGCTATCGAATTAGGGTTAGTAAAAGGGTCCTAAG
GAACAGCGATATCTCCCACCCCATGAGCTGTCACGGTTTTATTTACATGGGGTCAGGATTCCACGAGGGT
AGTGAACCATTTTAGTCACAAGGGCAGTGGCTGAAGATCAAGGAGCGGGCAGTGAACTCTCCTGAATCTT
CGCCTGCTTCTTCATTCTCCTTCGTTTAGCTAATAGAATAACTGCTGAGTTGTGAACAGTAAGGTGTATG
TGAGGTGCTCGAAAACAAGGTTTCAGGTGACGCCCCCAGAATAAAATTTGGACGGGGGGTTCAGTGGTGG
CATTGTGCTATGACACCAATATAACCCTCACAAACCCCTTGGGCAATAAATACTAGTGTAGGAATGAAAC
ATTCTGAATATCTTTAACAATAGAAATCCATGGGGTGGGGACAAGCCGTAAAGACTGGATGTCCATCTCA
CACGAATTTATGGCTATGGGCAACACATAATCCTAGTGCAATATGATACTGGGGTTATTAAGATGTGTCC
CAGGCAGGGACCAAGACAGGTGAACCATGTTGTTACACTCTATTTGTAACAAGGGGAAAGAGAGTGGACG
CCGACAGCAGCGGACTCCACTGGTTGTCTCTAACACCCCCGAAAATTAAACGGGGCTCCACGCCAATGGG
GCCCATAAACAAAGACAAGTGGCCACTCTTTTTTTTGAAATTGTGGAGTGGGGGCACGCGTCAGCCCCCA
CACGCCGCCCTGCGGTTTTGGACTGTAAAATAAGGGTGTAATAACTTGGCTGATTGTAACCCCGCTAACC
ACTGCGGTCAAACCACTTGCCCACAAAACCACTAATGGCACCCCGGGGAATACCTGCATAAGTAGGTGGG
CGGGCCAAGATAGGGGCGCGATTGCTGCGATCTGGAGGACAAATTACACACACTTGCGCCTGAGCGCCAA
GCACAGGGTTGTTGGTCCTCATATTCACGAGGTCGCTGAGAGCACGGTGGGCTAATGTTGCCATGGGTAG
CATATACTACCCAAATATCTGGATAGCATATGCTATCCTAATCTATATCTGGGTAGCATAGGCTATCCTA
ATCTATATCTGGGTAGCATATGCTATCCTAATCTATATCTGGGTAGTATATGCTATCCTAATTTATATCT
GGGTAGCATAGGCTATCCTAATCTATATCTGGGTAGCATATGCTATCCTAATCTATATCTGGGTAGTATA
TGCTATCCTAATCTGTATCCGGGTAGCATATGCTATCCTAATAGAGATTAGGGTAGTATATGCTATCCTA
ATTTATATCTGGGTAGCATATACTACCCAAATATCTGGATAGCATATGCTATCCTAATCTATATCTGGGT
AGCATATGCTATCCTAATCTATATCTGGGTAGCATAGGCTATCCTAATCTATATCTGGGTAGCATATGCT
ATCCTAATCTATATCTGGGTAGTATATGCTATCCTAATTTATATCTGGGTAGCATAGGCTATCCTAATCT
ATATCTGGGTAGCATATGCTATCCTAATCTATATCTGGGTAGTATATGCTATCCTAATCTGTATCCGGGT
AGCATATGCTATCCTCATGATAAGCTGTCAAACATGAGAATTTTCTTGAAGACGAAAGGGCCTCGTGATA
CGCCTATTTTTATAGGTTAATGTCATGATAATAATGGTTTCTTAGACGTCAGGTGGCACTTTTCGGGGAA
ATGTGCGCGGAACCCCTATTTGTTTATTTTTCTAAATACATTCAAATATGTATCCGCTCATGAGACAATA
ACCCTGATAAATGCTTCAATAATATTGAAAAAGGAAGAGTATGAGTATTCAACATTTCCGTGTCGCCCTT
ATTCCCTTTTTTGCGGCATTTTGCCTTCCTGTTTTTGCTCACCCAGAAACGCTGGTGAAAGTAAAAGATG
CTGAAGATCAGTTGGGTGCACGAGTGGGTTACATCGAACTGGATCTCAACAGCGGTAAGATCCTTGAGAG
TTTTCGCCCCGAAGAACGTTTTCCAATGATGAGCACTTTTAAAGTTCTGCTATGTGGCGCGGTATTATCC
CGTGTTGACGCCGGGCAAGAGCAACTCGGTCGCCGCATACACTATTCTCAGAATGACTTGGTTGAGTACT
CACCAGTCACAGAAAAGCATCTTACGGATGGCATGACAGTAAGAGAATTATGCAGTGCTGCCATAACCAT
GAGTGATAACACTGCGGCCAACTTACTTCTGACAACGATCGGAGGACCGAAGGAGCTAACCGCTTTTTTG
CACAACATGGGGGATCATGTAACTCGCCTTGATCGTTGGGAACCGGAGCTGAATGAAGCCATACCAAACG
ACGAGCGTGACACCACGATGCCTGCAGCAATGGCAACAACGTTGCGCAAACTATTAACTGGCGAACTACT
TACTCTAGCTTCCCGGCAACAATTAATAGACTGGATGGAGGCGGATAAAGTTGCAGGACCACTTCTGCGC
TCGGCCCTTCCGGCTGGCTGGTTTATTGCTGATAAATCTGGAGCCGGTGAGCGTGGGTCTCGCGGTATCA
TTGCAGCACTGGGGCCAGATGGTAAGCCCTCCCGTATCGTAGTTATCTACACGACGGGGAGTCAGGCAAC
TATGGATGAACGAAATAGACAGATCGCTGAGATAGGTGCCTCACTGATTAAGCATTGGTAACTGTCAGAC
CAAGTTTACTCATATATACTTTAGATTGATTTAAAACTTCATTTTTAATTTAAAAGGATCTAGGTGAAGA
TCCTTTTTGATAATCTCATGACCAAAATCCCTTAACGTGAGTTTTCGTTCCACTGAGCGTCAGACCCCGT
AGAAAAGATCAAAGGATCTTCTTGAGATCCTTTTTTTCTGCGCGTAATCTGCTGCTTGCAAACAAAAAAA
CCACCGCTACCAGCGGTGGTTTGTTTGCCGGATCAAGAGCTACCAACTCTTTTTCCGAAGGTAACTGGCT
TCAGCAGAGCGCAGATACCAAATACTGTTCTTCTAGTGTAGCCGTAGTTAGGCCACCACTTCAAGAACTC
TGTAGCACCGCCTACATACCTCGCTCTGCTAATCCTGTTACCAGTGGCTGCTGCCAGTGGCGATAAGTCG
TGTCTTACCGGGTTGGACTCAAGACGATAGTTACCGGATAAGGCGCAGCGGTCGGGCTGAACGGGGGGTT
CGTGCACACAGCCCAGCTTGGAGCGAACGACCTACACCGAACTGAGATACCTACAGCGTGAGCTATGAGA
AAGCGCCACGCTTCCCGAAGGGAGAAAGGCGGACAGGTATCCGGTAAGCGGCAGGGTCGGAACAGGAGAG
CGCACGAGGGAGCTTCCAGGGGGAAACGCCTGGTATCTTTATAGTCCTGTCGGGTTTCGCCACCTCTGAC
TTGAGCGTCGATTTTTGTGATGCTCGTCAGGGGGGCGGAGCCTATGGAAAAACGCCAGCAACGCGGCCTT
TTTACGGTTCCTGGCCTTTTGCTGGCCTTTTGCTCACATGTTCTTTCCTGCGTTATCCCCTGATTCTGTG
GATAACCGTATTACCGCCTTTGAGTGAGCTGATACCGCTCGCCGCAGCCGAACGACCGAGCGCAGCGAGT
CAGTGAGCGAGGAAGCGGAAGAGCGCCCAATACGCAAACCGCCTCTCCCCGCGCGTTGGCCGATTCATTA
ATGCAGCTGGCACGACAGGTTTCCCGACTGGAAAGCGGGCAGTGAGCGCAACGCAATTAATGTGAGTTAG
CTCACTCATTAGGCACCCCAGGCTTTACACTTTATGCTTCCGGCTCGTATGTTGTGTGGAATTGTGAGCG
GATAACAATTTCACACAGGAAACAGCTATGACCATGATTACGCCAAGCTCTAGCTAGAGGTCGACCAATT
CTCATGTTTGACAGCTTATCATCGCAGATCCGGGCAACGTTGTTGCCATTGCTGCAGGCGCAGAACTGGT
AGGTATGGAAGATCTATACATTGAATCAATATTGGCAATTAGCCATATTAGTCATTGGTTATATAGCATA
AATCAATATTGGCTATTGGCCATTGCATACGTTGTATCTATATCATAATATGTACATTTATATTGGCTCA
TGTCCAATATGACCGC
