>Addgene plasmid #50808 | PF13_0125-bio-His | addgene partial sequence | sequence record 78691 | EBVori-F 5'-CCACTCAGTGTTGGCAAATG-3'
GAACCCCTTTGTGTTTGGTCCCCCCCCGTGTCACATGTGGAACAGGGCCCAGTTGGCAAGTTGTACCAAC
CAACTGAAGGGATTACATGCACTGCCCCGCGAAGAAGGGGCAGAGATGTCGTAGTCAGGTTTAGTTCGTC
CGGGGCGGGGATCGATCCTCTAGCTAGAGATCTCCGAGGGATCTCGACCAAATGATTTGCCCTCCCATAT
GTCCTTCCGAGTGAGAGACACAAAAAATTCCAACACACTATTGCAATGAAAATAAATTTCCTTTATTAGC
CAGAGGTCGAGGTCGGGGGATCCTTAATTAATCACGTGTCTAGACTCAATGGTGGTGATGGTGGTGGGGG
CCCAGAGGGGCCAGAGGAGGCAGGTTCCTGTCCCTGTGGTTCCACAGCATCTTCTGGGCGTCCAGGATGT
GGTGCAGGCTGCCGGAATTCAACCCTTTGGATAAAACCTGGATCTTGGAGTCCATCTTGACCTCTTCACC
TTCACTCAGTAGACATTGCCACACCCCTGCTTCAGGGGCCTGCACTTGAATCACTTTCTCCTGCCTGGAG
ACCCTGGCCTCCTGATTCTCCTGCTTCAAGATCAGTCTCATCTTGGGTGAGGTGGGTCCCATCACCTCAC
AGGTCAAAGTGTTGCTGTCGGGCTGAGTCACTTTCATCACCACCAGGTTCACTTCCTGATACAGTATCCC
TCTGTCCAGAGTCAGGGTCAGGTTGCCAGAACCAGCAAACTGAAGGGAGACCTGGGGTATCTGAAGGGTG
AGTGGGAGCGTTTCGGACAGCTGGAACTTGGGGTTGCTAGTAGACTTCTGCACAGACACCTTTTGGTTCT
TT
