>Addgene plasmid #50808 | PF13_0125-bio-His | addgene partial sequence | sequence record 79460 | CMV-F 5'-CGCAAATGGGCGGTAGGCGTG-3'
ACCGTCAGATCCTCACTCTCTTCCGCATCGCTGTCTGCGAGGGCCAGCTGTTGGGCTCGCGGTTGAGGAC
AAACTCTTCGCGGTCTTTCCAGTACTCTTGGATCGGAAACCCGTCGGCCTCCGAACGGTACTCCGCCACC
GAGGGACCTGAGCGAGTCCGCATCGACCGGATCGGAAAACCTCTCGAGAAAGGCGTCTAACCAGTCACAG
TCGCAAGGTAGGCTGAGCACCGTGGCGGGCGGCAGCGGGTGGCGGTCGGGGTTGTTTCTGGCGGAGGTGC
TGCTGATGATGTAATTAAAGTAGGCGGTCTTGAGACGGCGGATGGTCGAGGTGAGGTGTGGCAGGCTTGA
GATCCAGCTGTTGGGGTGAGTACTCCCTCTCAAAAGCGGGCATTACTTCTGCGCTAAGATTGTCAGTTTC
CAAAAACGAGGAGGATTTGATATTCACCTGGCCCGATCTGGCCATACACTTGAGTGACAATGACATCCAC
TTTGCCTTTCTCTCCACAGGTGTCCACTCCCAGGTCCAAGTTTGCCACCATGGAGTTTCAGACCCAGGTA
CTCATGTCCCTGCTGCTCTGCATGTCTGGTGCGGCCGCAAACAAGATCACCAAGCAGTACGGCTTCACCC
CCTACAGCTTCAACTGCAACGCCGAGATCATCCGGCGGAGCAGCTACGGCTACAACCAGGAAATCCTGAA
CGACGCCGTGAACCTGATCCTGGAAAACACCCACAAGAACAAGATCGGCATCATCCACAAGAGCATCAGA
GAGCTGCTGAGCGGCCGGTACAACAGCCTGAACCCCCAGAA
